>Addgene plasmid #129345 | pN1-OPA1(123Nt)-Halo | addgene full sequence | sequence record 260109 | Addgene NGS Result
CGTTACATAACTTACGGTAAATGGCCCGCCTGGCTGACCGCCCAACGACCCCCGCCCATTGACGTCAATA
ATGACGTATGTTCCCATAGTAACGCCAATAGGGACTTTCCATTGACGTCAATGGGTGGAGTATTTACGGT
AAACTGCCCACTTGGCAGTACATCAAGTGTATCATATGCCAAGTACGCCCCCTATTGACGTCAATGACGG
TAAATGGCCCGCCTGGCATTATGCCCAGTACATGACCTTATGGGACTTTCCTACTTGGCAGTACATCTAC
GTATTAGTCATCGCTATTACCATGGTGATGCGGTTTTGGCAGTACATCAATGGGCGTGGATAGCGGTTTG
ACTCACGGGGATTTCCAAGTCTCCACCCCATTGACGTCAATGGGAGTTTGTTTTGGCACCAAAATCAACG
GGACTTTCCAAAATGTCGTAACAACTCCGCCCCATTGACGCAAATGGGCGGTAGGCGTGTACGGTGGGAG
GTCTATATAAGCAGAGCTGGTTTAGTGAACCGTCAGATCCGCTAGCCACCATGTGGCGACTACGTCGGGC
CGCTGTGGCCTGTGAGGTCTGCCAGTCTTTAGTGAAACACAGCTCTGGAATAAAAGGAAGTTTACCACTA
CAAAAACTACATCTGGTTTCACGAAGCATTTATCATTCACATCATCCTACCTTAAAGCTTCAACGACCCC
AATTAAGGACATCCTTTCAGCAGTTCTCTTCTCTGACAAACCTTCCTTTACGTAAACTGAAATTCTCTCC
AATTAAATATGGCTACCAGCCTCGCAGGAATTTTTGGCCAGCAAGATTAGCTACGAGACTCTTAAAACTT
CGCTATCTCATACTAGGATCGGCTGTTGGGGGTGGCTACACAGCCAAAAAGACTTTTGATCAGTGGAAAG
GGGATCCACCGGTCTCGACCGGCAGCGAAATCGGTACTGGCTTTCCATTCGACCCCCATTATGTGGAAGT
CCTGGGCGAGCGCATGCACTACGTCGATGTTGGTCCGCGCGATGGCACCCCTGTGCTGTTCCTGCACGGT
AACCCGACCTCCTCCTACGTGTGGCGCAACATCATCCCGCATGTTGCACCGACCCATCGCTGCATTGCTC
CAGACCTGATCGGTATGGGCAAATCCGACAAACCAGACCTGGGTTATTTCTTCGACGACCACGTCCGCTT
CATGGATGCCTTCATCGAAGCCCTGGGTCTGGAAGAGGTCGTCCTGGTCATTCACGACTGGGGCTCCGCT
CTGGGTTTCCACTGGGCCAAGCGCAATCCAGAGCGCGTCAAAGGTATTGCATTTATGGAGTTCATCCGCC
CTATCCCGACCTGGGACGAATGGCCAGAATTTGCCCGCGAGACCTTCCAGGCCTTCCGCACCACCGACGT
CGGCCGCAAGCTGATCATCGATCAGAACGTTTTTATCGAGGGTACGCTGCCGATGGGTGTCGTCCGCCCG
CTGACTGAAGTCGAGATGGACCATTACCGCGAGCCGTTCCTGAATCCTGTTGACCGCGAGCCACTGTGGC
GCTTCCCAAACGAGCTGCCAATCGCCGGTGAGCCAGCGAACATCGTCGCGCTGGTCGAAGAATACATGGA
CTGGCTGCACCAGTCCCCTGTCCCGAAGCTGCTGTTCTGGGGCACCCCAGGCGTTCTGATCCCACCGGCC
GAAGCCGCTCGCCTGGCCAAAAGCCTGCCTAACTGCAAGGCTGTGGACATCGGCCCGGGTCTGAATCTGC
TGCAAGAAGACAACCCGGACCTGATCGGCAGCGAGATCGCGCGCTGGCTGTCTACTCTGGAGATTTCCGG
TTAAGCGGCCGCGACTCTAGATCATAATCAGCCATACCACATTTGTAGAGGTTTTACTTGCTTTAAAAAA
CCTCCCACACCTCCCCCTGAACCTGAAACATAAAATGAATGCAATTGTTGTTGTTAACTTGTTTATTGCA
GCTTATAATGGTTACAAATAAAGCAATAGCATCACAAATTTCACAAATAAAGCATTTTTTTCACTGCATT
CTAGTTGTGGTTTGTCCAAACTCATCAATGTATCTTAAGGCGTAAATTGTAAGCGTTAATATTTTGTTAA
AATTCGCGTTAAATTTTTGTTAAATCAGCTCATTTTTTAACCAATAGGCCGAAATCGGCAAAATCCCTTA
TAAATCAAAAGAATAGACCGAGATAGGGT
[37 nt withheld, positions 2200-2236]
AAAGAACGTGGACTCCAACGTCAAAGG
[49 nt withheld, positions 2264-2312]
T
[91 nt withheld, positions 2314-2404]
G
[124 nt withheld, positions 2406-2529]
CAGGTGGCACTTTTCGGGGAAATGTGCGCGGAACCCCTATTTGTTTATTTTTCTAAATACATTCAAATAT
GTATCCGCTCATGAGACAATAACCCTGATAAATGCTTCAATAATATTGAAAAAGGAAGAGTCCTGAGGCG
GAAAGAACCAGCTGTGGAATGTGTGTCAGTTAGGGTGTGGAAAGTCCCCAGGCTCCCCAGCAGGCAGAAG
TATGCAAAGCATGCATCTCAATTAGTCAGCAACCAGGTGTGGAAAGTCCCCAGGCTCCCCAGCAGGCAGA
AGTATGCAAAGCATGCATCTCAATTAGTCAGCAACCATAGTCCCGCCCCTAACTCCGCCCATCCCGCCCC
TAACTCCGCCCAGTTCCGCCCATTCTCCGCCCCATGGCTGACTAATTTTTTTTATTTATGCAGAGGCCGA
GGCCGCCTCGGCCTCTGAGCTATTCCAGAAGTAGTGAGGAGGCTTTTTTGGAGGCCTAGGCTTTTGCAAA
GATCGATCAAGAGACAGGATGAGGATCGTTTCGCATGATTGAACAAGATGGATTGCACGCAGGTTCTCCG
GCCGCTTGGGTGGAGAGGCTATTCGGCTATGACTGGGCACAACAGACAATCGGCTGCTCTGATGCCGCCG
TGTTCCGGCTGTCAGCGCAGGGGCGCCCGGTTCTTTTTGTCAAGACCGACCTGTCCGGTGCCCTGAATGA
ACTGCAAGACGAGGCAGCGCGGCTATCGTGGCTGGCCACGACGGGCGTTCCTTGCGCAGCTGTGCTCGAC
GTTGTCACTGAAGCGGGAAGGGACTGGCTGCTATTGGGCGAAGTGCCGGGGCAGGATCTCCTGTCATCTC
ACCTTGCTCCTGCCGAGAAAGTATCCATCATGGCTGATGCAATGCGGCGGCTGCATACGCTTGATCCGGC
TACCTGCCCATTCGACCACCAAGCGAAACATCGCATCGAGCGAGCACGTACTCGGATGGAAGCCGGTCTT
GTCGATCAGGATGATCTGGACGAAGAGCATCAGGGGCTCGCGCCAGCCGAACTGTTCGCCAGGCTCAAGG
CGAGCATGCCCGACGGCGAGGATCTCGTCGTGACCCATGGCGATGCCTGCTTGCCGAATATCATGGTGGA
AAATGGCCGCTTTTCTGGATTCATCGACTGTGGCCGGCTGGGTGTGGCGGACCGCTATCAGGACATAGCG
TTGGCTACCCGTGATATTGCTGAAGAGCTTGGCGGCGAATGGGCTGACCGCTTCCTCGTGCTTTACGGTA
TCGCCGCTCCCGATTCGCAGCGCATCGCCTTCTATCGCCTTCTTGACGAGTTCTTCTGAGCGGGACTCTG
GGGTTCGAAATGACCGACCAAGCGACGCCCAACCTGCCATCACGAGATTTCGATTCCACCGCCGCCTTCT
ATGAAAGGTTGGGCTTCGGAATCGTTTTCCGGGACGCCGGCTGGATGATCCTCCAGCGCGGGGATCTCAT
GCTGGAGTTCTTCGCCCACCCTAGGGGGAGGCTAACTGAAACACGGAAGGAGACAATACCGGAAGGAACC
CGCGCTATGACGGCAATAAAAAGACAGAATAAAACGCACGGTGTTGGGTCGTTTGTTCATAAACGCGGGG
TTCGGTCCCAGGGCTGGCACTCTGTCGATACCCCACCGAGACCCCATTGGGGCCAATACGCCCGCGTTTC
TTCCTTTTCCCCACCCCACCCCCCAAGTTCGGGTGAAGGCCCAGGGCTCGCAGCCAACGTCGGGGCGGCA
GGCCCTGCCATAGCCTCAGGTTACTCATATATACTTTAGATTGATTTAAAACTTCATTTTTAATTTAAAA
GGATCTAGGTGAAGATCCTTTTTGATAATCTCATGACCAAAATCCCTTAACGTGAGTTTTCGTTCCACTG
AGCGTCAGACCCCGTAGAAAAGATCAAAGGATCTTCTTGAGATCCTTTTTTTCTGCGCGTAATCTGCTGC
TTGCAAACAAAAAAACCACCGCTACCAGCGGTGGTTTGTTTGCCGGATCAAGAGCTACCAACTCTTTTTC
CGAAGGTAACTGGCTTCAGCAGAGCGCAGATACCAAATACTGTTCTTCTAGTGTAGCCGTAGTTAGGCCA
CCACTTCAAGAACTCTGTAGCACCGCCTACATACCTCGCTCTGCTAATCCTGTTACCAGTGGCTGCTGCC
AGTGGCGATAAGTCGTGTCTTACCGGGTTGGACTCAAGACGATAGTTACCGGATAAGGCGCAGCGGTCGG
GCTGAACGGGGGGTTCGTGCACACAGCCCAGCTTGGAGCGAACGACCTACACCGAACTGAGATACCTACA
GCGTGAGCTATGAGAAAGCGCCACGCTTCCCGAAGGGAGAAAGGCGGACAGGTATCCGGTAAGCGGCAGG
GTCGGAACAGGAGAGCGCACGAGGGAGCTTCCAGGGGGAAACGCCTGGTATCTTTATAGTCCTGTCGGGT
TTCGCCACCTCTGACTTGAGCGTCGATTTTTGTGATGCTCGTCAGGGGGGCGGAGCCTATGGAAAAACGC
CAGCAACGCGGCCTTTTTACGGTTCCTGGCCTTTTGCTGGCCTTTTGCTCACATGTTCTTTCCTGCGTTA
TCCCCTGATTCTGTGGATAACCGTATTACCGCCATGCATTAGTTATTAATAGTAATCAATTACGGGGTCA
TTAGTTCATAGCCCATATATGGAGTTCCG
Features (pLannotate 1.2.2; 15 found; start..end, strand, type, name):
      1..304     +  enhancer       CMV enhancer: human cytomegalovirus immediate early enhancer
    305..508     +  promoter       CMV promoter: human cytomegalovirus (CMV) immediate early promoter
    541..909     +  CDS            OPA1 (fragment): OPA1_HUMAN - Also known as KIAA0567. Experimental evidence at protein level: Swiss-Prot protein existence level 1. Isoforms that contain the alternative exon 4b (present in isoform 4 and isoform 5) are required for mitochondrial genome maintenance, possibly by anchoring the mitochondrial nucleoids to the inner mitochondrial membrane. From Homo sapiens (Human).
    937..1820    +  CDS            HaloTag® (fragment): modified bacterial dehalogenase that forms covalent bonds with chloroalkane derivatives
   1840..1923    +  CDS            large T antigen (fragment): large T antigen from SV40 (simian virus 40)
   1946..2067    +  polyA_signal   SV40 poly(A) signal: SV40 polyadenylation signal
   2101..2529    -  rep_origin     f1 ori (sequence partly withheld): f1 bacteriophage origin of replication; arrow indicates direction of (+) strand synthesis
   2556..2660    +  promoter       AmpR promoter: bla
   2662..3019    +  promoter       SV40 promoter: SV40 enhancer and early promoter
   3054..3848    +  CDS            NeoR/KanR: aminoglycoside phosphotransferase from Tn5; aph(3')-II (or nptII); confers resistance to neomycin, kanamycin, and G418 (Geneticin®)
   3869..4021    +  CDS            ble (fragment): BLE_KLEPN - Experimental evidence at protein level: Swiss-Prot protein existence level 1. Binding protein with a strong affinity to the bleomycin family of antibiotics. Binds to CL990; an antimitotic-antibiotic compound. From Klebsiella pneumoniae.
   4080..4127    +  polyA_signal   HSV TK poly(A) signal: herpes simplex virus thymidine kinase polyadenylation signal (Cole and Stacy, 1985)
   4218..4234    -  polyA_signal   bGH poly(A) signal (fragment): bovine growth hormone polyadenylation signal
   4456..5044    +  rep_origin     ori: high-copy-number ColE1/pMB1/pBR322/pUC origin of replication
   5159..5218    +  enhancer       CMV enhancer (fragment): human cytomegalovirus immediate early enhancer
