[The description below was written by a language model from this plasmid's Addgene catalogue record and pLannotate feature annotations shown in this document.]
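Description:
pN1-OPA1(123Nt)-Halo is a mammalian expression plasmid built on a pN1-type backbone, designed to deliver HaloTag to the mitochondrial intermembrane space. Expression is driven by the human cytomegalovirus immediate early enhancer and promoter. The open reading frame begins with an N-terminal fragment of human OPA1; the annotated 369-nt segment matches the 123 amino-terminal residues indicated by the name. This is followed after a short linker by the HaloTag coding sequence, and the transcript is terminated by an SV40 polyadenylation signal. OPA1 is a dynamin-related GTPase of the mitochondrial inner membrane, and its N-terminal region carries the import and sorting information that here serves as a targeting leader. HaloTag is a modified bacterial dehalogenase that bonds covalently to chloroalkane ligands, so the compartment can be labelled with a fluorescent or functional ligand chosen by the user.

The plasmid replicates in E. coli at high copy from a ColE1/pUC-type origin and also carries an f1 origin for single-stranded DNA production. Selection relies on a single Tn5 aminoglycoside phosphotransferase (NeoR/KanR) gene placed behind tandem bacterial (bla) and SV40 early promoters and followed by an HSV TK polyadenylation signal. It therefore confers kanamycin resistance in bacteria and should allow G418 selection of stably transfected mammalian cells. The short large T antigen, ble and bGH poly(A) fragments in the automated annotation appear to be backbone remnants or partial matches rather than functional elements. The record supports use in labelling and live-cell imaging of the mitochondrial intermembrane space, but gives no further experimental detail, and the cloning sites used are not recorded.
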