Addgene plasmid #129345: pN1-OPA1(123Nt)-Halo
Purpose: Halo Tag, Mitochondrial intermembrane space localization
Depositing lab: Yasushi Okada. Depositing organization: RIKEN Center for Biosystems Dynamics Research, Kobe.
Backbone
  Vector backbone: pN1
  Vector type: Mammalian Expression
Growth in bacteria
  Bacterial resistance: Kanamycin, 50 μg/mL
  Growth temperature: 37°C
  Growth strain: DH5alpha
  Copy number: High Copy
Gene/Insert
  Gene/Insert name: Halo (Promega)
  Species: H. sapiens (human), Synthetic
  Cloning method: Restriction Enzyme; 5′ cloning site Unknown (unknown if destroyed)
Terms and licenses: Academic/Nonprofit Terms; Industry Terms: Not Available to Industry
Depositor comments: Depositor Adm #1128
How to cite: pN1-OPA1(123Nt)-Halo was a gift from Yasushi Okada (Addgene plasmid # 129345 ; http://n2t.net/addgene:129345 ; RRID:Addgene_129345)
